>Addgene plasmid #14293 | pAG423GAL-ECFP-ccdB | depositor full sequence | sequence record 7956 | Author sequence
GACGAAAGGGCCTCGTGATACGCCTATTTTTATAGGTTAATGTCATGATAATAATGGTTTCTTAGATGAT
CCAATATCAAAGGAAATGATAGCATTGAAGGATGAGACTAATCCAATTGAGGAGTGGCAGCATATAGAAC
AGCTAAAGGGTAGTGCTGAAGGAAGCATACGATACCCCGCATGGAATGGGATAATATCACAGGAGGTACT
AGACTACCTTTCATCCTACATAAATAGACGCATATAAGTACGCATTTAAGCATAAACACGCACTATGCCG
TTCTTCTCATGTATATATATATACAGGCAACACGCAGATATAGGTGCGACGTGAACAGTGAGCTGTATGT
GCGCAGCTCGCGTTGCATTTTCGGAAGCGCTCGTTTTCGGAAACGCTTTGAAGTTCCTATTCCGAAGTTC
CTATTCTCTAGAAAGTATAGGAACTTCAGAGCGCTTTTGAAAACCAAAAGCGCTCTGAAGACGCACTTTC
AAAAAACCAAAAACGCACCGGACTGTAACGAGCTACTAAAATATTGCGAATACCGCTTCCACAAACATTG
CTCAAAAGTATCTCTTTGCTATATATCTCTGTGCTATATCCCTATATAACCTACCCATCCACCTTTCGCT
CCTTGAACTTGCATCTAAACTCGACCTCTACATTTTTTATGTTTATCTCTAGTATTACTCTTTAGACAAA
AAAATTGTAGTAAGAACTATTCATAGAGTGAATCGAAAACAATACGAAAATGTAAACATTTCCTATACGT
AGTATATAGAGACAAAATAGAAGAAACCGTTCATAATTTTCTGACCAATGAAGAATCATCAACGCTATCA
CTTTCTGTTCACAAAGTATGCGCAATCCACATCGGTATAGAATATAATCGGGGATGCCTTTATCTTGAAA
AAATGCACCCGCAGCTTCGCTAGTAATCAGTAAACGCGGGAAGTGGAGTCAGGCTTTTTTTATGGAAGAG
AAAATAGACACCAAAGTAGCCTTCTTCTAACCTTAACGGACCTACAGTGCAAAAAGTTATCAAGAGACTG
CATTATAGAGCGCACAAAGGAGAAAAAAAGTAATCTAAGATGCTTTGTTAGAAAAATAGCGCTCTCGGGA
TGCATTTTTGTAGAACAAAAAAGAAGTATAGATTCTTTGTTGGTAAAATAGCGCTCTCGCGTTGCATTTC
TGTTCTGTAAAAATGCAGCTCAGATTCTTTGTTTGAAAAATTAGCGCTCTCGCGTTGCATTTTTGTTTTA
CAAAAATGAAGCACAGATTCTTCGTTGGTAAAATAGCGCTTTCGCGTTGCATTTCTGTTCTGTAAAAATG
CAGCTCAGATTCTTTGTTTGAAAAATTAGCGCTCTCGCGTTGCATTTTTGTTCTACAAAATGAAGCACAG
ATGCTTCGTTCAGGTGGCACTTTTCGGGGAAATGTGCGCGGAACCCCTATTTGTTTATTTTTCTAAATAC
ATTCAAATATGTATCCGCTCATGAGACAATAACCCTGATAAATGCTTCAATAATATTGAAAAAGGAAGAG
TATGAGTATTCAACATTTCCGTGTCGCCCTTATTCCCTTTTTTGCGGCATTTTGCCTTCCTGTTTTTGCT
CACCCAGAAACGCTGGTGAAAGTAAAAGATGCTGAAGATCAGTTGGGTGCACGAGTGGGTTACATCGAAC
TGGATCTCAACAGCGGTAAGATCCTTGAGAGTTTTCGCCCCGAAGAACGTTTTCCAATGATGAGCACTTT
TAAAGTTCTGCTATGTGGCGCGGTATTATCCCGTATTGACGCCGGGCAAGAGCAACTCGGTCGCCGCATA
CACTATTCTCAGAATGACTTGGTTGAGTACTCACCAGTCACAGAAAAGCATCTTACGGATGGCATGACAG
TAAGAGAATTATGCAGTGCTGCCATAACCATGAGTGATAACACTGCGGCCAACTTACTTCTGACAACGAT
CGGAGGACCGAAGGAGCTAACCGCTTTTTTGCACAACATGGGGGATCATGTAACTCGCCTTGATCGTTGG
GAACCGGAGCTGAATGAAGCCATACCAAACGACGAGCGTGACACCACGATGCCTGTAGCAATGGCAACAA
CGTTGCGCAAACTATTAACTGGCGAACTACTTACTCTAGCTTCCCGGCAACAATTAATAGACTGGATGGA
GGCGGATAAAGTTGCAGGACCACTTCTGCGCTCGGCCCTTCCGGCTGGCTGGTTTATTGCTGATAAATCT
GGAGCCGGTGAGCGTGGGTCTCGCGGTATCATTGCAGCACTGGGGCCAGATGGTAAGCCCTCCCGTATCG
TAGTTATCTACACGACGGGGAGTCAGGCAACTATGGATGAACGAAATAGACAGATCGCTGAGATAGGTGC
CTCACTGATTAAGCATTGGTAACTGTCAGACCAAGTTTACTCATATATACTTTAGATTGATTTAAAACTT
CATTTTTAATTTAAAAGGATCTAGGTGAAGATCCTTTTTGATAATCTCATGACCAAAATCCCTTAACGTG
AGTTTTCGTTCCACTGAGCGTCAGACCCCGTAGAAAAGATCAAAGGATCTTCTTGAGATCCTTTTTTTCT
GCGCGTAATCTGCTGCTTGCAAACAAAAAAACCACCGCTACCAGCGGTGGTTTGTTTGCCGGATCAAGAG
CTACCAACTCTTTTTCCGAAGGTAACTGGCTTCAGCAGAGCGCAGATACCAAATACTGTCCTTCTAGTGT
AGCCGTAGTTAGGCCACCACTTCAAGAACTCTGTAGCACCGCCTACATACCTCGCTCTGCTAATCCTGTT
ACCAGTGGCTGCTGCCAGTGGCGATAAGTCGTGTCTTACCGGGTTGGACTCAAGACGATAGTTACCGGAT
AAGGCGCAGCGGTCGGGCTGAACGGGGGGTTCGTGCACACAGCCCAGCTTGGAGCGAACGACCTACACCG
AACTGAGATACCTACAGCGTGAGCTATGAGAAAGCGCCACGCTTCCCGAAGGGAGAAAGGCGGACAGGTA
TCCGGTAAGCGGCAGGGTCGGAACAGGAGAGCGCACGAGGGAGCTTCCAGGGGGAAACGCCTGGTATCTT
TATAGTCCTGTCGGGTTTCGCCACCTCTGACTTGAGCGTCGATTTTTGTGATGCTCGTCAGGGGGGCGGA
GCCTATGGAAAAACGCCAGCAACGCGGCCTTTTTACGGTTCCTGGCCTTTTGCTGGCCTTTTGCTCACAT
GTTCTTTCCTGCGTTATCCCCTGATTCTGTGGATAACCGTATTACCGCCTTTGAGTGAGCTGATACCGCT
CGCCGCAGCCGAACGACCGAGCGCAGCGAGTCAGTGAGCGAGGAAGCGGAAGAGCGCCCAATACGCAAAC
CGCCTCTCCCCGCGCGTTGGCCGATTCATTAATGCAGCTGGCACGACAGGTTTCCCGACTGGAAAGCGGG
CAGTGAGCGCAACGCAATTAATGTGAGTTACCTCACTCATTAGGCACCCCAGGCTTTACACTTTATGCTT
CCGGCTCCTATGTTGTGTGGAATTGTGAGCGGATAACAATTTCACACAGGAAACAGCTATGACCATGATT
ACGCCAAGCGCGCAATTAACCCTCACTAAAGGGAACAAAAGCTGGAGCTCTAGTACGGATTAGAAGCCGC
CGAGCGGGCGACAGCCCTCCGACGGAAGACTCTCCTCCGTGCGTCCTCGTCTTCACCGGTCGCGTTCCTG
AAACGCAGATGTGCCTCGCGCCGCACTGCTCCGAACAATAAAGATTCTACAATACTAGCTTTTATGGTTA
TGAAGAGGAAAAATTGGCAGTAACCTGGCCCCACAAACCTTCAAATTAACGAATCAAATTAACAACCATA
GGATGATAATGCGATTAGTTTTTTAGCCTTATTTCTGGGGTAATTAATCAGCGAAGCGATGATTTTTGAT
CTATTAACAGATATATAAATGGAAAAGCTGCATAACCACTTTAACTAATACTTTCAACATTTTCAGTTTG
TATTACTTCTTATTCAAATGTCATAAAAGTATCAACAAAAAATTGTTAATATACCTCTATACTTTAACGT
CAAGGAGAAAAAACCCCGGATTCTAGAACTAGTGGATCCCCCGGGACAAAATGGTGAGCAAGGGCGAGGA
GCTGTTCACCGGGGTGGTGCCCATCCTGGTCGAGCTGGACGGCGACGTAAACGGCCACAAGTTCAGCGTG
TCCGGCGAGGGCGAGGGCGATGCCACCTACGGCAAGCTGACCCTGAAGTTCATCTGCACCACCGGCAAGC
TGCCCGTGCCCTGGCCCACCCTCGTGACCACCCTGACCTGGGGCGTGCAGTGCTTCAGCCGCTACCCCGA
CCACATGAAGCAGCACGACTTCTTCAAGTCCGCCATGCCCGAAGGCTACGTCCAGGAGCGCACCATCTTC
TTCAAGGACGACGGCAACTACAAGACCCGCGCCGAGGTGAAGTTCGAGGGCGACACCCTGGTGAACCGCA
TCGAGCTGAAGGGCATCGACTTCAAGGAGGACGGCAACATCCTGGGGCACAAGCTGGAGTACAACTACAT
CAGCCACAACGTCTATATCACCGCCGACAAGCAGAAGAACGGCATCAAGGCCAACTTCAAGATCCGCCAC
AACATCGAGGACGGCAGCGTGCAGCTCGCCGACCACTACCAGCAGAACACCCCCATCGGCGACGGCCCCG
TGCTGCTGCCCGACAACCACTACCTGAGCACCCAGTCCGCCCTGAGCAAAGACCCCAACGAGAAGCGCGA
TCACATGGTCCTGCTGGAGTTCGTGACCGCCGCCGGGATCACTCTCGGCATGGACGAGCTGTACAAGGGT
GGACCAGGTGGTGGACATCAAACAAGTTTGTACAAAAAAGCTGAACGAGAAACGTAAAATGATATAAATA
TCAATATATTAAATTAGATTTTGCATAAAAAACAGACTACATAATACTGTAAAACACAACATATCCAGTC
ACTATGGCGGCCGCATTAGGCACCCCAGGCTTTACACTTTATGCTTCCGGCTCGTATAATGTGTGGATTT
TGAGTTAGGATCCGTCGAGATTTTCAGGAGCTAAGGAAGCTAAAATGGAGAAAAAAATCACTGGATATAC
CACCGTTGATATATCCCAATGGCATCGTAAAGAACATTTTGAGGCATTTCAGTCAGTTGCTCAATGTACC
TATAACCAGACCGTTCAGCTGGATATTACGGCCTTTTTAAAGACCGTAAAGAAAAATAAGCACAAGTTTT
ATCCGGCCTTTATTCACATTCTTGCCCGCCTGATGAATGCTCATCCGGAATTCCGTATGGCAATGAAAGA
CGGTGAGCTGGTGATATGGGATAGTGTTCACCCTTGTTACACCGTTTTCCATGAGCAAACTGAAACGTTT
TCATCGCTCTGGAGTGAATACCACGACGATTTCCGGCAGTTTCTACACATATATTCGCAAGATGTGGCGT
GTTACGGTGAAAACCTGGCCTATTTCCCTAAAGGGTTTATTGAGAATATGTTTTTCGTCTCAGCCAATCC
CTGGGTGAGTTTCACCAGTTTTGATTTAAACGTGGCCAATATGGACAACTTCTTCGCCCCCGTTTTCACC
ATGGGCAAATATTATACGCAAGGCGACAAGGTGCTGATGCCGCTGGCGATTCAGGTTCATCATGCCGTCT
GTGATGGCTTCCATGTCGGCAGAATGCTTAATGAATTACAACAGTACTGCGATGAGTGGCAGGGCGGGGC
GTAAACGCCGCGTGGATCCGGCTTACTAAAAGCCAGATAACAGTATGCGTATTTGCGCGCTGATTTTTGC
GGTATAAGAATATATACTGATATGTATACCCGAAGTATGTCAAAAAGAGGTATGCTATGAAGCAGCGTAT
TACAGTGACAGTTGACAGCGACAGCTATCAGTTGCTCAAGGCATATATGATGTCAATATCTCCGGTCTGG
TAAGCACAACCATGCAGAATGAAGCCCGTCGTCTGCGTGCCGAACGCTGGAAAGCGGAAAATCAGGAAGG
GATGGCTGAGGTCGCCCGGTTTATTGAAATGAACGGCTCTTTTGCTGACGAGAACAGGGGCTGGTGAAAT
GCAGTTTAAGGTTTACACCTATAAAAGAGAGAGCCGTTATCGTCTGTTTGTGGATGTACAGAGTGATATT
ATTGACACGCCCGGGCGACGGATGGTGATCCCCCTGGCCAGTGCACGTCTGCTGTCAGATAAAGTCTCCC
GTGAACTTTACCCGGTGGTGCATATCGGGGATGAAAGCTGGCGCATGATGACCACCGATATGGCCAGTGT
GCCGGTCTCCGTTATCGGGGAAGAAGTGGCTGATCTCAGCCACCGCGAAAATGACATCAAAAACGCCATT
AACCTGATGTTCTGGGGAATATAAATGTCAGGCTCCCTTATACACAGCCAGTCTGCAGGTCGACCATAGT
GACTGGATATGTTGTGTTTTACAGTATTATGTAGTCTGTTTTTTATGCAAAATCTAATTTAATATATTGA
TATTTATATCATTTTACGTTTCTCGTTCAGCTTTCTTGTACAAAGTGGTTCGATGTCATGTAATTAGTTA
TGTCACGCTTACATTCACGCCCTCCCCCCACATCCGCTCTAACCGAAAAGGAAGGAGTTAGACAACCTGA
AGTCTAGGTCCCTATTTATTTTTTTATAGTTATGTTAGTATTAAGAACGTTATTTATATTTCAAATTTTT
CTTTTTTTTCTGTACAGACGCGTGTACGCATGTAACATTATACTGAAAACCTTGCTTGAGAAGGTTTTGG
GACGCTCGAAGGCTTTAATTTGCGGCCGGTACCCAATTCGCCCTATAGTGAGTCGTATTACGCGCGCTCA
CTGGCCGTCGTTTTACAACGTCGTGACTGGGAAAACCCTGGCGTTACCCAACTTAATCGCCTTGCAGCAC
ATCCCCCTTTCGCCAGCTGGCGTAATAGCGAAGAGGCCCGCACCGATCGCCCTTCCCAACAGTTGCGCAG
CCTGAATGGCGAATGGCGCG
[124 nt withheld, positions 7021-7144]
C
[91 nt withheld, positions 7146-7236]
A
[49 nt withheld, positions 7238-7286]
CCTTTGACGTTGGAGTCCACGTTCTTT
[37 nt withheld, positions 7314-7350]
ACCCTATCTCGGTCTATTCTTTTGATTTATAAGGGATTTTGCCGATTTCGGCCTATTGGTTAAAAAATGA
GCTGATTTAACAAAAATTTAACGCGAATTTTAACAAAATATTAACGTTTACAATTTCCTGATGCGGTATT
TTCTCCTTACGCATCTGTGCGGTATTTCACACCGCATAGATCCGTCGAGTTCAAGAGAAAAAAAAAGAAA
AAGCAAAAAGAAAAAAGGAAAGCGCGCCTCGTTCAGAATGACACGTATAGAATGATGCATTACCTTGTCA
TCTTCAGTATCATACTGTTCGTATACATACTTACTGACATTCATAGGTATACATATATACACATGTATAT
ATATCGTATGCTGCAGCTTTAAATAATCGGTGTCACTACATAAGAACACCTTTGGTGGAGGGAACATCGT
TGGTACCATTGGGCGAGGTGGCTTCTCTTATGGCAACCGCAAGAGCCTTGAACGCACTCTCACTACGGTG
ATGATCATTCTTGCCTCGCAGACAATCAACGTGGAGGGTAATTCTGCTAGCCTCTGCAAAGCTTTCAAGA
AAATGCGGGATCATCTCGCAAGAGAGATCTCCTACTTTCTCCCTTTGCAAACCAAGTTCGACAACTGCGT
ACGGCCTGTTCGAAAGATCTACCACCGCTCTGGAAAGTGCCTCATCCAAAGGCGCAAATCCTGATCCAAA
CCTTTTTACTCCACGCGCCAGTAGGGCCTCTTTAAAAGCTTGACCGAGAGCAATCCCGCAGTCTTCAGTG
GTGTGATGGTCGTCTATGTGTAAGTCACCAATGCACTCAACGATTAGCGACCAGCCGGAATGCTTGGCCA
GAGCATGTATCATATGGTCCAGAAACCCTATACCTGTGTGGACGTTAATCACTTGCGATTGTGTGGCCTG
TTCTGCTACTGCTTCTGCCTCTTTTTCTGGGAAGATCGAGTGCTCTATCGCTAGGGGACCACCCTTTAAA
GAGATCGCAATCTGAATCTTGGTTTCATTTGTAATACGCTTTACTAGGGCTTTCTGCTCTGTCATCTTTG
CCTTCGTTTATCTTGCCTGCTCATTTTTTAGTATATTCTTCGAAGAAATCACATTACTTTATATAATGTA
TAATTCATTATGTGATAATGCCAATCGCTAAGAAAAAAAAAGAGTCATCCGCTAGGGGAAAAAAAAAAAT
GAAAATCATTACCGAGGCATAAAAAAATATAGAGTGTACTAGAGGAGGCCAAGAGTAATAGAAAAAGAAA
ATTGCGGGAAAGGACTGTGTTATGACTTCCCTGACTAATGCCGTGTTCAAACGATACCTGGCAGTGACTC
CTAGCGCTCACCAAGCTCTTAAAACGGGAATTTATGGTGCACTCTCAGTACAATCTGCTCTGATGCCGCA
TAGTTAAGCCAGCCCCGACACCCGCCAACACCCGCTGACGCGCCCTGACGGGCTTGTCTGCTCCCGGCAT
CCGCTTACAGACAAGCTGTGACCGTCTCCGGGAGCTGCATGTGTCAGAGGTTTTCACCGTCATCACCGAA
ACGCGCGA
Features (pLannotate 1.2.2; 29 found; start..end, strand, type, name):
     68..1410    +  rep_origin     2μ ori: yeast 2μ plasmid origin of replication
   1437..1541    +  promoter       AmpR promoter: bla
   1542..2402    +  CDS            AmpR: β-lactamase; bla; confers resistance to ampicillin, carbenicillin, and related antibiotics
   2573..3161    +  rep_origin     ori: high-copy-number ColE1/pMB1/pBR322/pUC origin of replication
   3344..3436    +  CDS            lacI (fragment): lac repressor; lacI; The lac repressor binds to the lac operator to inhibit transcription in E. coli. This inhibition can be relieved by adding lactose or isopropyl-β-D-thiogalactopyranoside (IPTG).
   3449..3470    +  protein_bind   CAP binding site: CAP binding activates transcription in the presence of cAMP. E. coli catabolite activator protein
   3485..3515    +  promoter       lac promoter: promoter for the E. coli lac operon
   3523..3539    +  protein_bind   lac operator: The lac repressor binds to the lac operator to inhibit transcription in E. coli. This inhibition can be relieved by adding lactose or isopropyl-β-D-thiogalactopyranoside (IPTG). lac repressor encoded by lacI
   3584..3602    +  promoter       T3 promoter: promoter for bacteriophage T3 RNA polymerase
   3626..4067    +  promoter       GAL1 promoter: S. cerevisiae GAL1; inducible promoter, regulated by Gal4
   4082..4105    +  misc_feature   MCS (fragment): pBluescript multiple cloning site
   4111..4827    +  CDS            ECFP: ECFP is a basic (constitutively fluorescent) cyan fluorescent protein published in 1996, derived from Aequorea victoria. It has low acid sensitivity.
   4852..4976    +  protein_bind   attR1: mutant version of attR; recombination site for the Gateway® LR reaction LR Clonase™
   5001..5031    +  promoter       lac UV5 promoter: E. coli lac promoter with an "up" mutation
   5055..5084    +  promoter       cat promoter (fragment): promoter of the E. coli cat gene encoding chloramphenicol acetyltransferase
   5085..5744    +  CDS            CmR: chloramphenicol acetyltransferase; cat; confers resistance to chloramphenicol
   5926..6084    +  CDS            ccdA (fragment): CCDA_ECO57 - Also known as H, letA. Experimental evidence at protein level: Swiss-Prot protein existence level 1. Antitoxin component of a type II toxin-antitoxin (TA) system which inhibits the post-segregational killing (PSK) of plasmid-free cells, also referred to as a plasmid addiction system. Binds to and blocks the activity of CcdB; will also remove bound CcdB protein from the CcdB-GyrA complex by forming a CcdA-CcdB complex, a process termed rejuvenation. Functions as a transcriptional corepressor for the ccdAB operon, repression also requires CcdB (By similarity). From Escherichia coli
   6089..6391    +  CDS            ccdB: CCDB_ECOLI - Also known as G, letB, letD. Experimental evidence at protein level: Swiss-Prot protein existence level 1. Toxic component of a type II toxin-antitoxin (TA) system, functioning in plasmid maintainence. Responsible for the post- segregational killing (PSK) of plasmid-free cells, also referred to as a plasmid addiction system. Half-life of over 2 hours. Cell killing by CcdB is accompanied by filamentation, defects in chromosome and plasmid segregation, defects in cell division, formation of anucleate cells, decreased DNA synthesis and plasmid loss. Interferes with the activity of DN
   6435..6559    -  protein_bind   attR2: mutant version of attR; recombination site for the Gateway® LR reaction LR Clonase™
   6566..6813    +  terminator     CYC1 terminator: S. cerevisiae CYC1; transcription terminator for CYC1
   6832..6850    -  promoter       T7 promoter: promoter for bacteriophage T7 RNA polymerase
   6858..7013    +  CDS            lacZα (fragment): LacZα fragment of β-galactosidase; lacZ fragment
   7021..7476    +  rep_origin     f1 ori (sequence partly withheld): f1 bacteriophage origin of replication; arrow indicates direction of (+) strand synthesis
   7477..7528    -  misc_feature   bom (fragment): basis of mobility region from pBR322
   7736..8395    -  CDS            HIS3: imidazoleglycerol-phosphate dehydratase, required for histidine biosynthesis; S. cerevisiae HIS3; yeast auxotrophic marker
   8396..8582    -  promoter       HIS3 promoter: S. cerevisiae HIS3
   8632..8712    +  CDS            MRM1 (fragment): MRM1_YEAST - Also known as PET56 From Saccharomyces cerevisiae (strain ATCC 204508 / S288c) (Baker's yeast).
   8713..8762    -  misc_feature   bom (fragment): basis of mobility region from pBR322
   8864..1       -  CDS            rop (fragment) (across the origin): Rop protein, which maintains plasmids at low copy number; rop
