[The description below was written by a language model from this plasmid's Addgene catalogue record and pLannotate feature annotations shown in this document.]
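Description:
pAG423GAL-ECFP-ccdB is an empty Gateway destination vector for galactose-inducible expression of N-terminally ECFP-tagged proteins in Saccharomyces cerevisiae. It is built on the pRS423 backbone, an E. coli–yeast shuttle plasmid that carries the 2μ origin for episomal, multicopy maintenance in yeast and the HIS3 gene with its own promoter for selection by histidine prototrophy in his3 strains. For propagation in bacteria it has a high-copy ColE1/pUC-type origin and an ampicillin resistance gene. Remnants of the pBluescript-derived backbone are also annotated, including an f1 origin, T3 and T7 promoters, and lac promoter/lacZα fragments.

The expression unit consists of the Gal4-regulated GAL1 promoter followed by the ECFP coding sequence, the Gateway cassette and the CYC1 transcription terminator. The cassette is flanked by attR1 and attR2 and contains a chloramphenicol resistance gene and the ccdB toxin gene. Because CcdB poisons DNA gyrase, the unrecombined vector must be kept in ccdB-tolerant strains, where it is selected with both chloramphenicol and ampicillin. In an LR recombination with an entry clone, the cassette is exchanged for the gene of interest, and ordinary E. coli then survive only if they carry the recombined product. The inserted open reading frame lies downstream of ECFP, so it must be in frame through the att site to yield a cyan fluorescent fusion protein.

The plasmid belongs to a suite of yeast Gateway vectors designed for high-throughput genetic analysis, and suits inducible overexpression and localisation studies. The depositor notes that the full sequence is a reference only and may not match the plasmid exactly.
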