Addgene plasmid #14293: pAG423GAL-ECFP-ccdB
Purpose: (Empty Backbone)
Depositing lab: Susan Lindquist. Depositing organization: Whitehead Institute for Biomedical Research. Publication: A suite of Gateway cloning vectors for high-throughput genetic analysis in Saccharomyces cerevisiae. Alberti S, Gitler AD, Lindquist S. Yeast. 2007 Oct . 24(10):913-9. 10.1002/yea.1502 PubMed 17583893.
Backbone
  Vector backbone: pRS423
  Vector type: Yeast Expression ; Gateway Destination
  Selectable markers: HIS3
Growth in bacteria
  Bacterial resistance: Chloramphenicol and Ampicillin, 25 & 100 μg/mL
  Growth temperature: 37°C
  Growth strain: ccdB Survival
  Growth instructions: DB3.1, ccdB Survival
  Copy number: Unknown
Gene/Insert
  Gene/Insert name: None
  Tag / fusion protein: ECFP (N terminal on backbone)
  Cloning method: Gateway Cloning
  Sequencing primers: 5′ EGFP-C
Terms and licenses: Academic/Nonprofit Terms; Industry Terms: Not Available to Industry
Depositor comments: Type of plasmid: 2-micron. This plasmid contains the Gateway technology from Invitrogen; Invitrogen requires purchasing of Gateway Clonase for carrying out the Gateway recombinational cloning reaction http://www.invitrogen.com Please note that the full plasmid sequence is provided as a reference only, and may not match the exact sequence of the plasmid.
How to cite: pAG423GAL-ECFP-ccdB was a gift from Susan Lindquist (Addgene plasmid # 14293 ; http://n2t.net/addgene:14293 ; RRID:Addgene_14293)
