>Addgene plasmid #14293 | pAG423GAL-ECFP-ccdB | addgene partial sequence | sequence record 20818 | 14293 with pRS_marker
GTGAGCGCTAGGAGTCACTGCCAGGTATCGTTTGAACACGGCATTAGTCAGGGAAGTCATAACACAGTCC
TTTCCCGCAATTTTCTTTTTCTATTACTCTTGGCCTCCTCTAGTACACTCTATATTTTTTTATGCCTCGG
TAATGATTTTCATTTTTTTTTTTCCACCTAGCGGATGACTCTTTTTTTTTCTTAGCGATTGGCATTATCA
CATAATGAATTATACATTATATAAAGTAATGTGATTTCTTCGAAGAATATACTAAAAAATGAGCAGGCAA
GATAAACGAAGGCAAAGATGACAGAGCAGAAAGCCCTAGTAAAGCGTATTACAAATGAAACCAAGATTCA
GATTGCGATCTCTTTAAAGGGTGGTCCCCTAGCGATAGAGCACTCGATCTTCCCAGAAAAAGAGGCAGAA
GCAGTAGCAGAACAGGCCACACAATCGCAAGTGATTAACGTCCACACAGGTATAGGGTTTCTGGACCATA
TGATACATGCTCTGGCCAAGCATTCCGGCTGGTCGCTAATCGTTGAGTGCATTGGTGACTTACACATAAA
CGACCATCACACCACTGAAGACTGCGGGATTGCTCTCGGTCAAGCTTTTAAAGAGGCCCTAGGGGCCGTG
CGTGGAGTAAAAAAGTTTGGA
