>Addgene plasmid #14293 | pAG423GAL-ECFP-ccdB | addgene partial sequence | sequence record 20819 | 14293 with EXFP-R
TAGCCTTCGGGCATGGCGGACTTGAAGAAGTCGTGCTGCTTCATGTGGTCGGGGTAGCGGCTGAAGCACT
GCACGCCCCAGGTCAGGGTGGTCACGAGGGTGGGCCAGGGCACGGGCAGCTTGCCGGTGGTGCAGATGAA
CTTCAGGGTCAGCTTGCCGTAGGTGGCATCGCCCTCGCCCTCGCCGGACACGCTGAACTTGTGGCCGTTT
ACGTCGCCGTCCAGCTCGACCAGGATGGGCACCACCCCGGTGAACAGCTCCTCGCCCTTGCTCACCATTT
TGTCCCGGGGGATCCACTAGTTCTAGAATCCGGGGTTTTTTCTCCTTGACGTTAAAGTATAGAGGTATAT
TAACAATTTTTTGTTGATACTTTTATTACATTTGAATAAGAAGTAATACAAACCGAAAATGTTGAAAGTA
TTAGTTAAAGTTTATGCAGTTTTTGCATTTATATATCTGTTAATAGATCAAAAATCATCGCTTCGCTGAT
TAATTACCCCAGAAATAAGGCTAAAAAACTAATCGCATTATCATCCTATGGTTGTTAATTTGATTCGTTC
ATTTGAAGGTTTGTGGGGCCAGGTTACTGCCAATTTTTCCTCTTCATAACCATAAAAGCTAGTATTGTAA
AATCTTTATTGTTCGGAGCAGTGCGGCG
